Addgene plasmid #65703: pCNL-C1_H2B
Purpose: Expresses CNL-H2B in mammalian cells
Depositing lab: Yasushi Okada. Depositing organization: RIKEN Quantitative Biology Center (QBiC). Publication: Expanded palette of Nano-lanterns for real-time multicolor luminescence imaging. Takai A, Nakano M, Saito K, Haruno R, Watanabe TM, Ohyanagi T, Jin T, Okada Y, Nagai T. Proc Natl Acad Sci U S A. 2015 Apr 7;112(14):4352-6. doi: 10.1073/pnas.1418468112. Epub 2015 Mar 23. PubMed 25831507.
Backbone
  Vector backbone: pCNL-C1
  Backbone manufacturer: Addgene #64307
  Backbone size w/o insert (bp): 5600
  Total vector size (bp): 6000
  Vector type: Mammalian Expression, Luciferase
  Selectable markers: Neomycin (select with G418)
Growth in bacteria
  Bacterial resistance: Kanamycin, 50 μg/mL
  Growth temperature: 37°C
  Growth strain: DH5alpha
  Copy number: High Copy
Gene/Insert
  Gene/Insert name: histone H2B (alt name: H2B)
  Species: H. sapiens (human)
  Insert size (bp): 400
  Promoter: CMV
  Tag / fusion protein: CNL (N terminal on backbone)
  Cloning method: Restriction Enzyme; 5′ cloning site EcoRI (not destroyed); 3′ cloning site SalI (not destroyed)
  Sequencing primers: 5′ GAGTTCGTGAAGGTGAAGGGCC; 3′ EBV Reverse
Resource information
  A portion of this plasmid was derived from a plasmid made by: pmTurquoise2-N1 (gifted from Dr Dorus Gadella Lab), Nano-lantern-H2B/pcDNA3 (Addgene #51971)
Terms and licenses: Academic/Nonprofit Terms; Industry Terms: Not Available to Industry
How to cite: pCNL-C1_H2B was a gift from Yasushi Okada (Addgene plasmid # 65703 ; http://n2t.net/addgene:65703 ; RRID:Addgene_65703)
