[The description below was written by a language model from this plasmid's Addgene catalogue record and pLannotate feature annotations shown in this document.]
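Description:
pCNL-C1_H2B is a mammalian expression plasmid of about 6 kb, built on the pCNL-C1 backbone, a C1-style vector in which the tag sits upstream of the cloning site. It directs production of histone H2B fused at its N terminus to the cyan Nano-lantern (CNL), a luminescent reporter. In bacteria it replicates from a high-copy ColE1/pUC-type origin and is selected with kanamycin. The same Tn5 NeoR/KanR aminoglycoside phosphotransferase gene is preceded by both a bacterial (bla) promoter and the SV40 enhancer/early promoter and is followed by an HSV TK polyadenylation signal, so it also allows G418 selection of transfected mammalian cells. An f1 origin is present as well. Short annotated fragments of ble, SV40 large T antigen and the bGH poly(A) signal appear to be backbone remnants rather than functional parts.

The expression cassette is driven by the CMV immediate early enhancer and promoter and terminated by an SV40 poly(A) signal. Its open reading frame begins with the cyan fluorescent protein mTurquoise2, joined directly to a Renilla luciferase coding sequence. Together these make up CNL, in which energy from the luciferase reaction is expected to pass to the adjacent fluorescent protein so that light is emitted in the cyan range. A short stretch of multiple cloning site links this to the roughly 400 bp H2B insert, cloned between EcoRI and SalI sites that remain intact. The catalogue lists the insert as human H2B, whereas the automated annotation matched it to a mouse H2B entry, which probably reflects the strong conservation of this histone. By tethering CNL to chromatin, the construct serves as a nuclear marker for luminescence imaging in living mammalian cells, including multicolor imaging alongside other Nano-lantern color variants.
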