Features (pLannotate 1.2.2; 17 found; start..end, strand, type, name):
     61..364     +  enhancer       CMV enhancer: human cytomegalovirus immediate early enhancer
    365..568     +  promoter       CMV promoter: human cytomegalovirus (CMV) immediate early promoter
    603..1295    +  CDS            mTurquoise2: mTurquoise2 is a basic (constitutively fluorescent) cyan fluorescent protein published in 2012, derived from Aequorea victoria. It is reported to be a rapidly-maturing monomer with very low acid sensitivity.
   1293..2219    +  CDS            LUCI_RENRE: Experimental evidence at protein level: Swiss-Prot protein existence level 1. Upon binding the substrate, the enzyme catalyzes an oxygenation, producing a very short-lived hydroperoxide that cyclizes into a dioxetanone structure, which collapses, releasing a CO(2) molecule. The spontaneous breakdown of the dioxetanone releases the energy (about 50 kcal/mole) that is necessary to generate the excited state of the coelenteramide product, which is the singlet form of the monoanion. In vivo the product undergoes the process of nonradiative energy transfer to an accessory protein, a green fluoresce
   2220..2254    +  misc_feature   MCS (fragment): multiple cloning site
   2256..2633    +  CDS            H2bc9 (sequence partly withheld): H2B1H_MOUSE - Also known as Hist1h2bh Experimental evidence at protein level: Swiss-Prot protein existence level 1. Core component of nucleosome. Nucleosomes wrap and compact DNA into chromatin, limiting DNA accessibility to the cellular machineries which require DNA as a template. Histones thereby play a central role in transcription regulation, DNA repair, DNA replication and chromosomal stability. DNA accessibility is regulated via a complex set of post-translational modifications of histones, also called histone code, and nucleosome remodeling. From Mus musculus (Mouse).
   2636..2663    +  misc_feature   MCS (fragment): multiple cloning site
   2680..2764    +  CDS            large T antigen (fragment): large T antigen from SV40 (simian virus 40)
   2787..2908    +  polyA_signal   SV40 poly(A) signal: SV40 polyadenylation signal
   2942..3370    -  rep_origin     f1 ori (sequence partly withheld): f1 bacteriophage origin of replication; arrow indicates direction of (+) strand synthesis
   3397..3501    +  promoter       AmpR promoter: bla
   3503..3860    +  promoter       SV40 promoter: SV40 enhancer and early promoter
   3895..4689    +  CDS            NeoR/KanR: aminoglycoside phosphotransferase from Tn5; aph(3')-II (or nptII); confers resistance to neomycin, kanamycin, and G418 (Geneticin®)
   4710..4862    +  CDS            ble (fragment): BLE_KLEPN - Experimental evidence at protein level: Swiss-Prot protein existence level 1. Binding protein with a strong affinity to the bleomycin family of antibiotics. Binds to CL990; an antimitotic-antibiotic compound. From Klebsiella pneumoniae.
   4921..4968    +  polyA_signal   HSV TK poly(A) signal: herpes simplex virus thymidine kinase polyadenylation signal (Cole and Stacy, 1985)
   5059..5075    -  polyA_signal   bGH poly(A) signal (fragment): bovine growth hormone polyadenylation signal
   5297..5885    +  rep_origin     ori: high-copy-number ColE1/pMB1/pBR322/pUC origin of replication
>Addgene plasmid #65703 | pCNL-C1_H2B | addgene full sequence | sequence record 115509 | Addgene assembled full plasmid sequence
TAGTTATTAATAGTAATCAATTACGGGGTCATTAGTTCATAGCCCATATATGGAGTTCCGCGTTACATAA
CTTACGGTAAATGGCCCGCCTGGCTGACCGCCCAACGACCCCCGCCCATTGACGTCAATAATGACGTATG
TTCCCATAGTAACGCCAATAGGGACTTTCCATTGACGTCAATGGGTGGAGTATTTACGGTAAACTGCCCA
CTTGGCAGTACATCAAGTGTATCATATGCCAAGTACGCCCCCTATTGACGTCAATGACGGTAAATGGCCC
GCCTGGCATTATGCCCAGTACATGACCTTATGGGACTTTCCTACTTGGCAGTACATCTACGTATTAGTCA
TCGCTATTACCATGGTGATGCGGTTTTGGCAGTACATCAATGGGCGTGGATAGCGGTTTGACTCACGGGG
ATTTCCAAGTCTCCACCCCATTGACGTCAATGGGAGTTTGTTTTGGCACCAAAATCAACGGGACTTTCCA
AAATGTCGTAACAACTCCGCCCCATTGACGCAAATGGGCGGTAGGCGTGTACGGTGGGAGGTCTATATAA
GCAGAGCTGGTTTAGTGAACCGTCAGATCCGCTAGCGCCACCATGGTGAGCAAGGGCGAGGAGCTGTTCA
CCGGGGTGGTGCCCATCCTGGTCGAGCTGGACGGCGACGTAAACGGCCACAAGTTCAGCGTGTCCGGCGA
GGGCGAGGGCGATGCCACCTACGGCAAGCTGACCCTGAAGTTCATCTGCACCACCGGCAAGCTGCCCGTG
CCCTGGCCCACCCTCGTGACCACCCTGTCCTGGGGCGTGCAGTGCTTCGCCCGCTACCCCGACCACATGA
AGCAGCACGACTTCTTCAAGTCCGCCATGCCCGAAGGCTACGTCCAGGAGCGCACCATCTTCTTCAAGGA
CGACGGCAACTACAAGACCCGCGCCGAGGTGAAGTTCGAGGGCGACACCCTGGTGAACCGCATCGAGCTG
AAGGGCATCGACTTCAAGGAGGACGGCAACATCCTGGGGCACAAGCTGGAGTACAACTACTTTAGCGACA
ACGTCTATATCACCGCCGACAAGCAGAAGAACGGCATCAAGGCCAACTTCAAGATCCGCCACAACATCGA
GGACGGCGGCGTGCAGCTCGCCGACCACTACCAGCAGAACACCCCCATCGGCGACGGCCCCGTGCTGCTG
CCCGACAACCACTACCTGAGCACCCAGTCCAAGCTGAGCAAAGACCCCAACGAGAAGCGCGATCACATGG
TCCTGCTGGAGTTCGTGACCGCCGCCGGGGGTACCAAGGTGTACGACCCCGAGCAGAGGAAGAGGATGAT
CACCGGCCCCCAGTGGTGGGCCAGGTGCAAGCAGATGAACGTGCTGGACAGCTTCATCAACTACTACGAC
AGCGAGAAGCACGCCGAGAACGCCGTGATCTTCCTGCACGGCAACGCCACTAGCAGCTACCTGTGGAGGC
ACGTGGTGCCCCACATCGAGCCCGTGGCCAGGTGCATCATCCCCGATCTGATCGGCATGGGCAAGAGCGG
CAAGAGCGGCAACGGCAGCTACAGGCTGCTGGACCACTACAAGTACCTGACCGCCTGGTTCGAGCTTCTG
AACCTGCCCAAGAAGATCATCTTCGTGGGCCACGACTGGGGCGCCGCCCTGGCCTTCCACTACGCCTACG
AGCACCAGGACAGGATCAAGGCCATCGTGCACATGGAGAGCGTGGTGGACGTGATCGAGAGCTGGGACGA
GTGGCCAGACATCGAGGAGGACATCGCCCTGATCAAGAGCGAGGAGGGCGAGAAGATGGTGCTGGAGAAC
AACTTCTTCGTGGAGACCGTGCTGCCCAGCAAGATCATGAGAAAGCTGGAGCCCGAGGAGTTCGCCGCCT
ACCTGGAGCCCTTCAAGGAGAAGGGCGAGGTGAGAAGACCCACCCTGAGCTGGCCCAGAGAGATCCCCCT
GGTGAAGGGCGGCAAGCCCGACGTGGTGCAGATCGTGAGAAACTACAACGCCTACCTGAGAGCCAGCGAC
GACCTGCCCAAGCTGTTCATCGAGGGCGACCCCGGCTTCTTCAGCAACGCCATCGTGGAGGGCGCCAAGA
AGTTCCCCAACACCGAGTTCGTGAAGGTGAAGGGCCTGCACTTCCTCCAGGAGGACGCCCCCGACGAGAT
GGGCAAGTACATCAAGAGCTTCGTGGAGAGAGTGCTGAAGAACGAGCAGTCCGGACTCAGATCTCGAGCT
CAAGCTTCGAATTCCATG
[375 nt withheld, positions 2259-2633]
TAAGTCGACGGTACCGCGGGCCCGGGATCCACCGGATCTAGATAACTGATCATAATCAGCCATACCACAT
TTGTAGAGGTTTTACTTGCTTTAAAAAACCTCCCACACCTCCCCCTGAACCTGAAACATAAAATGAATGC
AATTGTTGTTGTTAACTTGTTTATTGCAGCTTATAATGGTTACAAATAAAGCAATAGCATCACAAATTTC
ACAAATAAAGCATTTTTTTCACTGCATTCTAGTTGTGGTTTGTCCAAACTCATCAATGTATCTTAACGCG
TAAATTGTAAGCGTTAATATTTTGTTAAAATTCGCGTTAAATTTTTGTTAAATCAGCTCATTTTTTAACC
AATAGGCCGAAATCGGCAAAATCCCTTATAAATCAAAAGAATAGACCGAGATAGGGT
[37 nt withheld, positions 3041-3077]
AAAGAACGTGGACTCCAACGTCAAAGG
[49 nt withheld, positions 3105-3153]
T
[91 nt withheld, positions 3155-3245]
G
[124 nt withheld, positions 3247-3370]
CAGGTGGCACTTTTCGGGGAAATGTGCGCGGAACCCCTATTTGTTTATTTTTCTAAATACATTCAAATAT
GTATCCGCTCATGAGACAATAACCCTGATAAATGCTTCAATAATATTGAAAAAGGAAGAGTCCTGAGGCG
GAAAGAACCAGCTGTGGAATGTGTGTCAGTTAGGGTGTGGAAAGTCCCCAGGCTCCCCAGCAGGCAGAAG
TATGCAAAGCATGCATCTCAATTAGTCAGCAACCAGGTGTGGAAAGTCCCCAGGCTCCCCAGCAGGCAGA
AGTATGCAAAGCATGCATCTCAATTAGTCAGCAACCATAGTCCCGCCCCTAACTCCGCCCATCCCGCCCC
TAACTCCGCCCAGTTCCGCCCATTCTCCGCCCCATGGCTGACTAATTTTTTTTATTTATGCAGAGGCCGA
GGCCGCCTCGGCCTCTGAGCTATTCCAGAAGTAGTGAGGAGGCTTTTTTGGAGGCCTAGGCTTTTGCAAA
GATCGATCAAGAGACAGGATGAGGATCGTTTCGCATGATTGAACAAGATGGATTGCACGCAGGTTCTCCG
GCCGCTTGGGTGGAGAGGCTATTCGGCTATGACTGGGCACAACAGACAATCGGCTGCTCTGATGCCGCCG
TGTTCCGGCTGTCAGCGCAGGGGCGCCCGGTTCTTTTTGTCAAGACCGACCTGTCCGGTGCCCTGAATGA
ACTGCAAGACGAGGCAGCGCGGCTATCGTGGCTGGCCACGACGGGCGTTCCTTGCGCAGCTGTGCTCGAC
GTTGTCACTGAAGCGGGAAGGGACTGGCTGCTATTGGGCGAAGTGCCGGGGCAGGATCTCCTGTCATCTC
ACCTTGCTCCTGCCGAGAAAGTATCCATCATGGCTGATGCAATGCGGCGGCTGCATACGCTTGATCCGGC
TACCTGCCCATTCGACCACCAAGCGAAACATCGCATCGAGCGAGCACGTACTCGGATGGAAGCCGGTCTT
GTCGATCAGGATGATCTGGACGAAGAGCATCAGGGGCTCGCGCCAGCCGAACTGTTCGCCAGGCTCAAGG
CGAGCATGCCCGACGGCGAGGATCTCGTCGTGACCCATGGCGATGCCTGCTTGCCGAATATCATGGTGGA
AAATGGCCGCTTTTCTGGATTCATCGACTGTGGCCGGCTGGGTGTGGCGGACCGCTATCAGGACATAGCG
TTGGCTACCCGTGATATTGCTGAAGAGCTTGGCGGCGAATGGGCTGACCGCTTCCTCGTGCTTTACGGTA
TCGCCGCTCCCGATTCGCAGCGCATCGCCTTCTATCGCCTTCTTGACGAGTTCTTCTGAGCGGGACTCTG
GGGTTCGAAATGACCGACCAAGCGACGCCCAACCTGCCATCACGAGATTTCGATTCCACCGCCGCCTTCT
ATGAAAGGTTGGGCTTCGGAATCGTTTTCCGGGACGCCGGCTGGATGATCCTCCAGCGCGGGGATCTCAT
GCTGGAGTTCTTCGCCCACCCTAGGGGGAGGCTAACTGAAACACGGAAGGAGACAATACCGGAAGGAACC
CGCGCTATGACGGCAATAAAAAGACAGAATAAAACGCACGGTGTTGGGTCGTTTGTTCATAAACGCGGGG
TTCGGTCCCAGGGCTGGCACTCTGTCGATACCCCACCGAGACCCCATTGGGGCCAATACGCCCGCGTTTC
TTCCTTTTCCCCACCCCACCCCCCAAGTTCGGGTGAAGGCCCAGGGCTCGCAGCCAACGTCGGGGCGGCA
GGCCCTGCCATAGCCTCAGGTTACTCATATATACTTTAGATTGATTTAAAACTTCATTTTTAATTTAAAA
GGATCTAGGTGAAGATCCTTTTTGATAATCTCATGACCAAAATCCCTTAACGTGAGTTTTCGTTCCACTG
AGCGTCAGACCCCGTAGAAAAGATCAAAGGATCTTCTTGAGATCCTTTTTTTCTGCGCGTAATCTGCTGC
TTGCAAACAAAAAAACCACCGCTACCAGCGGTGGTTTGTTTGCCGGATCAAGAGCTACCAACTCTTTTTC
CGAAGGTAACTGGCTTCAGCAGAGCGCAGATACCAAATACTGTCCTTCTAGTGTAGCCGTAGTTAGGCCA
CCACTTCAAGAACTCTGTAGCACCGCCTACATACCTCGCTCTGCTAATCCTGTTACCAGTGGCTGCTGCC
AGTGGCGATAAGTCGTGTCTTACCGGGTTGGACTCAAGACGATAGTTACCGGATAAGGCGCAGCGGTCGG
GCTGAACGGGGGGTTCGTGCACACAGCCCAGCTTGGAGCGAACGACCTACACCGAACTGAGATACCTACA
GCGTGAGCTATGAGAAAGCGCCACGCTTCCCGAAGGGAGAAAGGCGGACAGGTATCCGGTAAGCGGCAGG
GTCGGAACAGGAGAGCGCACGAGGGAGCTTCCAGGGGGAAACGCCTGGTATCTTTATAGTCCTGTCGGGT
TTCGCCACCTCTGACTTGAGCGTCGATTTTTGTGATGCTCGTCAGGGGGGCGGAGCCTATGGAAAAACGC
CAGCAACGCGGCCTTTTTACGGTTCCTGGCCTTTTGCTGGCCTTTTGCTCACATGTTCTTTCCTGCGTTA
TCCCCTGATTCTGTGGATAACCGTATTACCGCCATGCAT
