>Addgene plasmid #65703 | pCNL-C1_H2B | depositor partial sequence | sequence record 111677 | pCNL-C1
TAGTTATTAATAGTAATCAATTACGGGGTCATTAGTTCATAGCCCATATATGGAGTTCCGCGTTACATAA
CTTACGGTAAATGGCCCGCCTGGCTGACCGCCCAACGACCCCCGCCCATTGACGTCAATAATGACGTATG
TTCCCATAGTAACGCCAATAGGGACTTTCCATTGACGTCAATGGGTGGAGTATTTACGGTAAACTGCCCA
CTTGGCAGTACATCAAGTGTATCATATGCCAAGTACGCCCCCTATTGACGTCAATGACGGTAAATGGCCC
GCCTGGCATTATGCCCAGTACATGACCTTATGGGACTTTCCTACTTGGCAGTACATCTACGTATTAGTCA
TCGCTATTACCATGGTGATGCGGTTTTGGCAGTACATCAATGGGCGTGGATAGCGGTTTGACTCACGGGG
ATTTCCAAGTCTCCACCCCATTGACGTCAATGGGAGTTTGTTTTGGCACCAAAATCAACGGGACTTTCCA
AAATGTCGTAACAACTCCGCCCCATTGACGCAAATGGGCGGTAGGCGTGTACGGTGGGAGGTCTATATAA
GCAGAGCTGGTTTAGTGAACCGTCAGATCCGCTAGCGCCACCATGGTGAGCAAGGGCGAGGAGCTGTTCA
CCGGGGTGGTGCCCATCCTGGTCGAGCTGGACGGCGACGTAAACGGCCACAAGTTCAGCGTGTCCGGCGA
GGGCGAGGGCGATGCCACCTACGGCAAGCTGACCCTGAAGTTCATCTGCACCACCGGCAAGCTGCCCGTG
CCCTGGCCCACCCTCGTGACCACCCTGTCCTGGGGCGTGCAGTGCTTCGCCCGCTACCCCGACCACATGA
AGCAGCACGACTTCTTCAAGTCCGCCATGCCCGAAGGCTACGTCCAGGAGCGCACCATCTTCTTCAAGGA
CGACGGCAACTACAAGACCCGCGCCGAGGTGAAGTTCGAGGGCGACACCCTGGTGAACCGCATCGAGCTG
AAGGGCATCGACTTCAAGGAGGACGGCAACATCCTGGGGCACAAGCTGGAGTACAACTACTTTAGCGACA
ACGTCTATATCACCGCCGACAAGCAGAAGAACGGCATCAAGGCCAACTTCAAGATCCGCCACAACATCGA
GGACGGCGGCGTGCAGCTCGCCGACCACTACCAGCAGAACACCCCCATCGGCGACGGCCCCGTGCTGCTG
CCCGACAACCACTACCTGAGCACCCAGTCCAAGCTGAGCAAAGACCCCAACGAGAAGCGCGATCACATGG
TCCTGCTGGAGTTCGTGACCGCCGCCGGGGGTACCAAGGTGTACGACCCCGAGCAGAGGAAGAGGATGAT
CACCGGCCCCCAGTGGTGGGCCAGGTGCAAGCAGATGAACGTGCTGGACAGCTTCATCAACTACTACGAC
AGCGAGAAGCACGCCGAGAACGCCGTGATCTTCCTGCACGGCAACGCCACTAGCAGCTACCTGTGGAGGC
ACGTGGTGCCCCACATCGAGCCCGTGGCCAGGTGCATCATCCCCGATCTGATCGGCATGGGCAAGAGCGG
CAAGAGCGGCAACGGCAGCTACAGGCTGCTGGACCACTACAAGTACCTGACCGCCTGGTTCGAGCTTCTG
AACCTGCCCAAGAAGATCATCTTCGTGGGCCACGACTGGGGCGCCGCCCTGGCCTTCCACTACGCCTACG
AGCACCAGGACAGGATCAAGGCCATCGTGCACATGGAGAGCGTGGTGGACGTGATCGAGAGCTGGGACGA
GTGGCCAGACATCGAGGAGGACATCGCCCTGATCAAGAGCGAGGAGGGCGAGAAGATGGTGCTGGAGAAC
AACTTCTTCGTGGAGACCGTGCTGCCCAGCAAGATCATGAGAAAGCTGGAGCCCGAGGAGTTCGCCGCCT
ACCTGGAGCCCTTCAAGGAGAAGGGCGAGGTGAGAAGACCCACCCTGAGCTGGCCCAGAGAGATCCCCCT
GGTGAAGGGCGGCAAGCCCGACGTGGTGCAGATCGTGAGAAACTACAACGCCTACCTGAGAGCCAGCGAC
GACCTGCCCAAGCTGTTCATCGAGGGCGACCCCGGCTTCTTCAGCAACGCCATCGTGGAGGGCGCCAAGA
AGTTCCCCAACACCGAGTTCGTGAAGGTGAAGGGCCTGCACTTCCTCCAGGAGGACGCCCCCGACGAGAT
GGGCAAGTACATCAAGAGCTTCGTGGAGAGAGTGCTGAAGAACGAGCAGTCCGGACTCAGATCTCGAGCT
CAAGCTTCGAATTCTGCAGTCGACGGTACCGCGGGCCCGGGATCCACCGGATCTAGATAACTGATCATAA
TCAGCCATACCACATTTGTAGAGGTTTTACTTGCTTTAAAAAACCTCCCACACCTCCCCCTGAACCTGAA
ACATAAAATGAATGCAATTGTTGTTGTTAACTTGTTTATTGCAGCTTATAATGGTTACAAATAAAGCAAT
AGCATCACAAATTTCACAAATAAAGCATTTTTTTCACTGCATTCTAGTTGTGGTTTGTCCAAACTCATCA
ATGTATCTTAACGCGTAAATTGTAAGCGTTAATATTTTGTTAAAATTCGCGTTAAATTTTTGTTAAATCA
GCTCATTTTTTAACCAATAGGCCGAAATCGGCAAAATCCCTTATAAATCAAAAGAATAGACCGAGATAGG
GT
[37 nt withheld, positions 2663-2699]
AAAGAACGTGGACTCCAACGTCAAAGG
[49 nt withheld, positions 2727-2775]
T
[91 nt withheld, positions 2777-2867]
G
[124 nt withheld, positions 2869-2992]
CAGGTGGCACTTTTCGGGGAAATGTGCGCGGAACCCCTATTTGTTTATTTTTCTAAATACATTCAAATAT
GTATCCGCTCATGAGACAATAACCCTGATAAATGCTTCAATAATATTGAAAAAGGAAGAGTCCTGAGGCG
GAAAGAACCAGCTGTGGAATGTGTGTCAGTTAGGGTGTGGAAAGTCCCCAGGCTCCCCAGCAGGCAGAAG
TATGCAAAGCATGCATCTCAATTAGTCAGCAACCAGGTGTGGAAAGTCCCCAGGCTCCCCAGCAGGCAGA
AGTATGCAAAGCATGCATCTCAATTAGTCAGCAACCATAGTCCCGCCCCTAACTCCGCCCATCCCGCCCC
TAACTCCGCCCAGTTCCGCCCATTCTCCGCCCCATGGCTGACTAATTTTTTTTATTTATGCAGAGGCCGA
GGCCGCCTCGGCCTCTGAGCTATTCCAGAAGTAGTGAGGAGGCTTTTTTGGAGGCCTAGGCTTTTGCAAA
GATCGATCAAGAGACAGGATGAGGATCGTTTCGCATGATTGAACAAGATGGATTGCACGCAGGTTCTCCG
GCCGCTTGGGTGGAGAGGCTATTCGGCTATGACTGGGCACAACAGACAATCGGCTGCTCTGATGCCGCCG
TGTTCCGGCTGTCAGCGCAGGGGCGCCCGGTTCTTTTTGTCAAGACCGACCTGTCCGGTGCCCTGAATGA
ACTGCAAGACGAGGCAGCGCGGCTATCGTGGCTGGCCACGACGGGCGTTCCTTGCGCAGCTGTGCTCGAC
GTTGTCACTGAAGCGGGAAGGGACTGGCTGCTATTGGGCGAAGTGCCGGGGCAGGATCTCCTGTCATCTC
ACCTTGCTCCTGCCGAGAAAGTATCCATCATGGCTGATGCAATGCGGCGGCTGCATACGCTTGATCCGGC
TACCTGCCCATTCGACCACCAAGCGAAACATCGCATCGAGCGAGCACGTACTCGGATGGAAGCCGGTCTT
GTCGATCAGGATGATCTGGACGAAGAGCATCAGGGGCTCGCGCCAGCCGAACTGTTCGCCAGGCTCAAGG
CGAGCATGCCCGACGGCGAGGATCTCGTCGTGACCCATGGCGATGCCTGCTTGCCGAATATCATGGTGGA
AAATGGCCGCTTTTCTGGATTCATCGACTGTGGCCGGCTGGGTGTGGCGGACCGCTATCAGGACATAGCG
TTGGCTACCCGTGATATTGCTGAAGAGCTTGGCGGCGAATGGGCTGACCGCTTCCTCGTGCTTTACGGTA
TCGCCGCTCCCGATTCGCAGCGCATCGCCTTCTATCGCCTTCTTGACGAGTTCTTCTGAGCGGGACTCTG
GGGTTCGAAATGACCGACCAAGCGACGCCCAACCTGCCATCACGAGATTTCGATTCCACCGCCGCCTTCT
ATGAAAGGTTGGGCTTCGGAATCGTTTTCCGGGACGCCGGCTGGATGATCCTCCAGCGCGGGGATCTCAT
GCTGGAGTTCTTCGCCCACCCTAGGGGGAGGCTAACTGAAACACGGAAGGAGACAATACCGGAAGGAACC
CGCGCTATGACGGCAATAAAAAGACAGAATAAAACGCACGGTGTTGGGTCGTTTGTTCATAAACGCGGGG
TTCGGTCCCAGGGCTGGCACTCTGTCGATACCCCACCGAGACCCCATTGGGGCCAATACGCCCGCGTTTC
TTCCTTTTCCCCACCCCACCCCCCAAGTTCGGGTGAAGGCCCAGGGCTCGCAGCCAACGTCGGGGCGGCA
GGCCCTGCCATAGCCTCAGGTTACTCATATATACTTTAGATTGATTTAAAACTTCATTTTTAATTTAAAA
GGATCTAGGTGAAGATCCTTTTTGATAATCTCATGACCAAAATCCCTTAACGTGAGTTTTCGTTCCACTG
AGCGTCAGACCCCGTAGAAAAGATCAAAGGATCTTCTTGAGATCCTTTTTTTCTGCGCGTAATCTGCTGC
TTGCAAACAAAAAAACCACCGCTACCAGCGGTGGTTTGTTTGCCGGATCAAGAGCTACCAACTCTTTTTC
CGAAGGTAACTGGCTTCAGCAGAGCGCAGATACCAAATACTGTCCTTCTAGTGTAGCCGTAGTTAGGCCA
CCACTTCAAGAACTCTGTAGCACCGCCTACATACCTCGCTCTGCTAATCCTGTTACCAGTGGCTGCTGCC
AGTGGCGATAAGTCGTGTCTTACCGGGTTGGACTCAAGACGATAGTTACCGGATAAGGCGCAGCGGTCGG
GCTGAACGGGGGGTTCGTGCACACAGCCCAGCTTGGAGCGAACGACCTACACCGAACTGAGATACCTACA
GCGTGAGCTATGAGAAAGCGCCACGCTTCCCGAAGGGAGAAAGGCGGACAGGTATCCGGTAAGCGGCAGG
GTCGGAACAGGAGAGCGCACGAGGGAGCTTCCAGGGGGAAACGCCTGGTATCTTTATAGTCCTGTCGGGT
TTCGCCACCTCTGACTTGAGCGTCGATTTTTGTGATGCTCGTCAGGGGGGCGGAGCCTATGGAAAAACGC
CAGCAACGCGGCCTTTTTACGGTTCCTGGCCTTTTGCTGGCCTTTTGCTCACATGTTCTTTCCTGCGTTA
TCCCCTGATTCTGTGGATAACCGTATTACCGCCATGCAT
