>Addgene plasmid #65703 | pCNL-C1_H2B | addgene partial sequence | sequence record 115508 | SV40pA-R 5'-GAAATTTGTGATGCTATTGC-3'
TTATAAGCTGCAATAAACAAGTTAACAACAACAATTGCATTCATTTTATGTTTCAGGTTCAGGGGGAGGT
GTGGGAGGTTTTTTAAAGCAAGTAAAACCTCTACAAATGTGGTATGGCTGATTATGATCAGTTATCTAGA
TCCGGTGGATCCCGGGCCCGCGGTACCGTCGACTTA
[375 nt withheld, positions 177-551]
CATGGAATTCGAAGCTTGAGCTCGAGATCTGAGTCCGGACTGCTCGTTCTTCAGCACTCTCTCCACGAAG
CTCTTGATGTACTTGCCCATCTCGTCGGGGGCGTCCTCCTGGAGGAAGTGCAGGCCCTTCACCTTCACGA
ACTCGGTGTTGGGGAACTTCTTGGCGCCCTCCACGATGGCGTTGCTGAAGAAGCCGGGGTCGCCCTCGAT
GAACAGCTTGGGCAGGTCGTCGCTGGCTCTCAGGTAGGCGTTGTAGTTTCTCACGATCTGCACCACGTCG
GGCTTGCCGCCCTTCACCAGGGGGATCTCTCTGGGCCAGCTCAGGGTGGGTCTTCTCACCTCGCCCTTCT
CCTTGAAGGGCTCCAGGTAGGCGGCGAACTCCTCGGGCTCCAGCTTTCTCATGATCTTGCTGGGCAGCAC
GGTCTCCACGAAGAAGTTGTTCTCCAGCACCATC
