>Addgene plasmid #65703 | pCNL-C1_H2B | addgene partial sequence | sequence record 116029 | CMV-F 5'-CGCAAATGGGCGGTAGGCGTG-3'
CTATATAAGCAGAGCTGGTTTAGTGAACCGTCAGATCCGCTAGCGCCACCATGGTGAGCAAGGGCGAGGA
GCTGTTCACCGGGGTGGTGCCCATCCTGGTCGAGCTGGACGGCGACGTAAACGGCCACAAGTTCAGCGTG
TCCGGCGAGGGCGAGGGCGATGCCACCTACGGCAAGCTGACCCTGAAGTTCATCTGCACCACCGGCAAGC
TGCCCGTGCCCTGGCCCACCCTCGTGACCACCCTGTCCTGGGGCGTGCAGTGCTTCGCCCGCTACCCCGA
CCACATGAAGCAGCACGACTTCTTCAAGTCCGCCATGCCCGAAGGCTACGTCCAGGAGCGCACCATCTTC
TTCAAGGACGACGGCAACTACAAGACCCGCGCCGAGGTGAAGTTCGAGGGCGACACCCTGGTGAACCGCA
TCGAGCTGAAGGGCATCGACTTCAAGGAGGACGGCAACATCCTGGGGCACAAGCTGGAGTACAACTACTT
TAGCGACAACGTCTATATCACCGCCGACAAGCAGAAGAACGGCATCAAGGCCAACTTCAAGATCCGCCAC
AACATCGAGGACGGCGGCGTGCAGCTCGCCGACCACTACCAGCAGAACACCCCCATCGGCGACGGCCCCG
TGCTGCTGCCCGACAACCACTACCTGAGCACCCAGTCCAAGCTGAGCAAAGACCCCAACGAGAAGCGCGA
TCACATGGTCCTGCTGGAGTTCGTGACCGCCGCCGGGGGTACCAAGGTGTACGACCCCGAGCAGAGGAAG
AGGATGATCACCGGCCCCCAGTGGTGGGCCAGGTGCAAGCAGATGAACGTGCTGGACAGCTTCATCAACT
ACTACGACAGCGAGAAGCACGCCGAGAACGCCGTGATCTTCCTGCACGGCAACGCCACTAGCAGCTACCT
GTGGAGGCACGTGGTGCCCCACATCGAGCCCGTGGCCAGGTGCATCATCCCCGATCTGATCGGCATGGGC
AAGAGCGGCAAGAGCGGCAACGGCAGCTACAGGCTGCTGGACCACTACAAGTACCTGACCGCCTGGTTCG
AGCTTCTGAACCTGCCCAAGAAGATCATCTTCGTGGGCCACGACTGGGG
